Addgene plasmid #130518: pTK_BsmBI_LacZ_Citrine_Nanotag_17
Purpose: Enhancer cloning nanotag reporter vector
Depositing lab: Tatjana Sauka-Spengler. Depositing organization: University of Oxford. Publication: Reconstruction of the Global Neural Crest Gene Regulatory Network In Vivo. Williams RM, Candido-Ferreira I, Repapi E, Gavriouchkina D, Senanayake U, Ling ITC, Telenius J, Taylor S, Hughes J, Sauka-Spengler T. Dev Cell. 2019 Oct 21;51(2):255-276.e7. doi: 10.1016/j.devcel.2019.10.003. PubMed 31639368.
Backbone
  Vector backbone: pTK_BsmBI
  Backbone size w/o insert (bp): 4670
  Vector type: Enhancer cloning nanotag reporter vector
Growth in bacteria
  Bacterial resistance: Ampicillin, 100 μg/mL
  Growth temperature: 37°C
  Growth strain: DH5alpha
  Copy number: Low Copy
Gene/Insert
  Gene/Insert name: LacZ
  Insert size (bp): 276
  Promoter: thymidine kinase minimal promoter
  Cloning method: Restriction Enzyme; 5′ cloning site Unknown (unknown if destroyed)
  Sequencing primers: 5′ pTK forward CTAGCAAAATAGGCTGTCCC; 3′ pTK reverse ATATTTCTTCCGGGGACACC
Terms and licenses: Academic/Nonprofit Terms; Industry Terms: Not Available to Industry
How to cite: pTK_BsmBI_LacZ_Citrine_Nanotag_17 was a gift from Tatjana Sauka-Spengler (Addgene plasmid # 130518 ; http://n2t.net/addgene:130518 ; RRID:Addgene_130518)
