[The description below was written by a language model from this plasmid's Addgene catalogue record and pLannotate feature annotations shown in this document.]
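Description:
pTK_BsmBI_LacZ_Citrine_Nanotag_17 is a 4,947 bp enhancer-testing reporter plasmid built on the pTK_BsmBI backbone. It is propagated in E. coli under ampicillin selection (AmpR with its bla promoter) from a ColE1/pUC-type origin. The catalogue lists it as low copy, although the annotation describes that origin as high-copy. An f1 origin is also present, and short tetracycline-resistance, SV40 large T and lacZα fragments appear to be backbone remnants. The depositor and sequencing-derived records are the same length and carry the same 21 features, differing only in where numbering of the circle starts.

The reporter unit consists of the herpes simplex virus thymidine kinase minimal promoter, a chimeric β-globin/immunoglobulin intron, the yellow fluorescent protein Citrine and an SV40 polyadenylation signal. The SV40 signal is annotated on the opposite strand. Immediately upstream of the TK promoter lies a small bacterial lacZα cassette with CAP site, lac promoter and operator, flanked by T3 and T7 promoters and a fragment of the pBluescript polylinker. This is the 276 bp "LacZ" insert. As the name implies, it probably acts as a stuffer that BsmBI-based cloning replaces with a candidate enhancer, which would allow blue/white screening, but the record does not map the BsmBI sites or state the cloning site. A synthetic poly(A) signal and an RNA polymerase II pause site sit upstream of the cassette and shield the reporter from read-through transcription originating in the backbone.

Because the minimal promoter is weak on its own, Citrine expression reports the activity of the inserted enhancer. The "Nanotag_17" designation suggests a unique sequence tag that distinguishes this member of a vector series, but no such element is annotated. The associated work concerns neural crest gene regulatory networks in vivo.
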