Features (pLannotate 1.2.2; 21 found; start..end, strand, type, name):
      1..49      +  polyA_signal   poly(A) signal: synthetic polyadenylation signal
     63..154     +  misc_feature   pause site: RNA polymerase II transcriptional pause signal from the human α2 globin gene
    192..210     -  rep_origin     f1 ori (fragment): f1 bacteriophage origin of replication; arrow indicates direction of (+) strand synthesis
    215..370     -  CDS            lacZα (fragment): LacZα fragment of β-galactosidase; lacZ fragment
    378..396     +  promoter       T7 promoter: promoter for bacteriophage T7 RNA polymerase
    405..428     -  misc_feature   MCS (fragment): pBluescript multiple cloning site
    444..462     -  promoter       T3 promoter: promoter for bacteriophage T3 RNA polymerase
    507..523     -  protein_bind   lac operator: The lac repressor binds to the lac operator to inhibit transcription in E. coli. This inhibition can be relieved by adding lactose or isopropyl-β-D-thiogalactopyranoside (IPTG). lac repressor encoded by lacI
    531..561     -  promoter       lac promoter: promoter for the E. coli lac operon
    576..597     -  protein_bind   CAP binding site: CAP binding activates transcription in the presence of cAMP. E. coli catabolite activator protein
    765..910     +  promoter       HSV TK promoter: herpes simplex virus thymidine kinase promoter
    988..1120    +  intron         chimeric intron: chimera between introns from human β-globin and immunoglobulin heavy chain genes
   1180..1896    +  CDS            Citrine: Citrine is a basic (constitutively fluorescent) yellow fluorescent protein published in 2001, derived from Aequorea victoria. It has moderate acid sensitivity.
   2071..2192    -  polyA_signal   SV40 poly(A) signal: SV40 polyadenylation signal
   2215..2283    -  CDS            large T antigen (fragment): large T antigen from SV40 (simian virus 40)
   2299..2431    +  CDS            TcR (fragment): tetracycline efflux protein; tet; confers resistance to tetracycline
   2611..3199    -  rep_origin     ori: high-copy-number ColE1/pMB1/pBR322/pUC origin of replication
   3370..4230    -  CDS            AmpR: β-lactamase; bla; confers resistance to ampicillin, carbenicillin, and related antibiotics
   4231..4335    -  promoter       AmpR promoter: bla
   4362..4790    +  rep_origin     f1 ori (sequence partly withheld): f1 bacteriophage origin of replication; arrow indicates direction of (+) strand synthesis
   4822..4889    -  CDS            lacZα (fragment): LacZα fragment of β-galactosidase; lacZ fragment
>Addgene plasmid #130518 | pTK_BsmBI_LacZ_Citrine_Nanotag_17 | depositor full sequence | sequence record 249895 | pTK_BsmBI_LacZ_Citrine_Nanotag_17 sequence 4947 bps
AATAAAATATCTTTATTTTCATTACATCTGTGTGTTGGTTTTTTGTGTGAATCGATAGTACTAACATACG
CTCTCCATCAAAACAAAACGAAACAAAACAAACTAGCAAAATAGGCTGTCCCCAGTGCAAGTGCAGGTGC
CAGAACATTTCTCTATCGATAGGTACCGAGCTCGAGTTGCCAGGGAGACGGGCGCCGCTACAGGGCGCGT
CCCATTCGCCATTCAGGCTGCGCAACTGTTGGGAAGGGCGATCGGTGCGGGCCTCTTCGCTATTACGCCA
GCTGGCGAAAGGGGGATGTGCTGCAAGGCGATTAAGTTGGGTAACGCCAGGGTTTTCCCAGTCACGACGT
TGTAAAACGACGGCCAGTGAGCGCGCGTAATACGACTCACTATAGGGCGAATTGGGTACCGGGCCCCCCC
TCGAGGTCCTCCAGCTTTTGTTCCCTTTAGTGAGGGTTAATTGCGCGCTTGGCGTAATCATGGTCATAGC
TGTTTCCTGTGTGAAATTGTTATCCGCTCACAATTCCACACAACATACGAGCCGGAAGCATAAAGTGTAA
AGCCTGGGGTGCCTAATGAGTGAGCTAACTCACATTAATTGCGTTGCGCTCACTGCCCGCTTTCCACCGG
TCGTCTCCTGTTGGCTAGCCCGGGCTCGAGATCTGCGATCTAAGTAAGCTTGCTGCTTCATCCCCGTGGC
CCGTTGCTCGCGTTTGCTGGCGGTGTCCCCGGAAGAAATATATTTGCATGTCTTTAGTTCTATGATGACA
CAAACCCCGCCCAGCGTCTTGTCATTGGCGAATTCGAACACGCAGATGCAGTCGGGGCGGCGCGGTCCCA
GGTCCACTTCGCATATTAAGGTGACGCGTGTGGCCTCGAACACCGAGCGACCCTGCAGCGACCCGCTTAA
CAGCGTCAACAGCGTGCCGCAGATCCCAAGCTTGCGGCCGCTTAAGCTGCAGAAGTTGGTCGTGAGGCAC
TGGGCAGGTAAGTATCAAGGTTACAAGACAGGTTTAAGGAGACCAATAGAAACTGGGCTTGTCGAGACAG
AGAAGACTCTTGCGTTTCTGATAGGCACCTATTGGTCTTACTGACATCCACTTTGCCTTTCTCTCCACAG
GTGTCCACTCCCAGGTTCAATACAGCTCTTAAGCGGCCGCAAGCTAGCTTGCCGCCACCATGGTGAGCAA
GGGCGAGGAGCTGTTCACCGGGGTGGTGCCCATCCTGGTCGAGCTGGACGGCGACGTAAACGGCCACAAG
TTCAGCGTGTCCGGCGAGGGCGAGGGCGATGCCACCTACGGCAAGCTGACCCTGAAGTTCATCTGCACCA
CCGGCAAGCTGCCCGTGCCCTGGCCCACCCTCGTGACCACCTTCGGCTACGGCCTGATGTGCTTCGCCCG
CTACCCCGACCACATGAAGCAGCACGACTTCTTCAAGTCCGCCATGCCCGAAGGCTACGTCCAGGAGCGC
ACCATCTTCTTCAAGGACGACGGCAACTACAAGACCCGCGCCGAGGTGAAGTTCGAGGGCGACACCCTGG
TGAACCGCATCGAGCTGAAGGGCATCGACTTCAAGGAGGACGGCAACATCCTGGGGCACAAGCTGGAGTA
CAACTACAACAGCCACAACGTCTATATCATGGCCGACAAGCAGAAGAACGGCATCAAGGTGAACTTCAAG
ATCCGCCACAACATCGAGGACGGCAGCGTGCAGCTCGCCGACCACTACCAGCAGAACACCCCCATCGGCG
ACGGCCCCGTGCTGCTGCCCGACAACCACTACCTGAGCTACCAGTCCGCCCTGAGCAAAGACCCCAACGA
GAAGCGCGATCACATGGTCCTGCTGGAGTTCGTGACCGCCGCCGGGATCACTCTCGGCATGGACGAGCTG
TACAAGTGAGCCTCTAGACTCCCTCAGCGGCGCGCCACCAAGTCAGTGATTGCGCGAGCGATGTTGGAGT
GCTCCTACTGCAGGTACGAAGGTCTTATCGGATCGCCCGAACACCACACAGTGACCTTGAGATCTCACGT
GTCTAGAGTCGGGGCGGCCGGCCGCTTCGAGCAGACATGATAAGATACATTGATGAGTTTGGACAAACCA
CAACTAGAATGCAGTGAAAAAAATGCTTTATTTGTGAAATTTGTGATGCTATTGCTTTATTTGTAACCAT
TATAAGCTGCAATAAACAAGTTAACAACAACAATTGCATTCATTTTATGTTTCAGGTTCAGGGGGAGGTG
TGGGAGGTTTTTTAAAGCAAGTAAAACCTCTACAAATGTGGTAAAATCGATAAGGATCCGTCGACCGATG
CCCTTGAGAGCCTTCAACCCAGTCAGCTCCTTCCGGTGGGCGCGGGGCATGACTATCGTCGCCGCACTTA
TGACTGTCTTCTTTATCATGCAACTCGTAGGACAGGTGCCGGCAGCGCTCTTCCGCTTCCTCGCTCACTG
ACTCGCTGCGCTCGGTCGTTCGGCTGCGGCGAGCGGTATCAGCTCACTCAAAGGCGGTAATACGGTTATC
CACAGAATCAGGGGATAACGCAGGAAAGAACATGTGAGCAAAAGGCCAGCAAAAGGCCAGGAACCGTAAA
AAGGCCGCGTTGCTGGCGTTTTTCCATAGGCTCCGCCCCCCTGACGAGCATCACAAAAATCGACGCTCAA
GTCAGAGGTGGCGAAACCCGACAGGACTATAAAGATACCAGGCGTTTCCCCCTGGAAGCTCCCTCGTGCG
CTCTCCTGTTCCGACCCTGCCGCTTACCGGATACCTGTCCGCCTTTCTCCCTTCGGGAAGCGTGGCGCTT
TCTCAATGCTCACGCTGTAGGTATCTCAGTTCGGTGTAGGTCGTTCGCTCCAAGCTGGGCTGTGTGCACG
AACCCCCCGTTCAGCCCGACCGCTGCGCCTTATCCGGTAACTATCGTCTTGAGTCCAACCCGGTAAGACA
CGACTTATCGCCACTGGCAGCAGCCACTGGTAACAGGATTAGCAGAGCGAGGTATGTAGGCGGTGCTACA
GAGTTCTTGAAGTGGTGGCCTAACTACGGCTACACTAGAAGGACAGTATTTGGTATCTGCGCTCTGCTGA
AGCCAGTTACCTTCGGAAAAAGAGTTGGTAGCTCTTGATCCGGCAAACAAACCACCGCTGGTAGCGGTGG
TTTTTTTGTTTGCAAGCAGCAGATTACGCGCAGAAAAAAAGGATCTCAAGAAGATCCTTTGATCTTTTCT
ACGGGGTCTGACGCTCAGTGGAACGAAAACTCACGTTAAGGGATTTTGGTCATGAGATTATCAAAAAGGA
TCTTCACCTAGATCCTTTTAAATTAAAAATGAAGTTTTAAATCAATCTAAAGTATATATGAGTAAACTTG
GTCTGACAGTTACCAATGCTTAATCAGTGAGGCACCTATCTCAGCGATCTGTCTATTTCGTTCATCCATA
GTTGCCTGACTCCCCGTCGTGTAGATAACTACGATACGGGAGGGCTTACCATCTGGCCCCAGTGCTGCAA
TGATACCGCGAGACCCACGCTCACCGGCTCCAGATTTATCAGCAATAAACCAGCCAGCCGGAAGGGCCGA
GCGCAGAAGTGGTCCTGCAACTTTATCCGCCTCCATCCAGTCTATTAATTGTTGCCGGGAAGCTAGAGTA
AGTAGTTCGCCAGTTAATAGTTTGCGCAACGTTGTTGCCATTGCTACAGGCATCGTGGTGTCACGCTCGT
CGTTTGGTATGGCTTCATTCAGCTCCGGTTCCCAACGATCAAGGCGAGTTACATGATCCCCCATGTTGTG
CAAAAAAGCGGTTAGCTCCTTCGGTCCTCCGATCGTTGTCAGAAGTAAGTTGGCCGCAGTGTTATCACTC
ATGGTTATGGCAGCACTGCATAATTCTCTTACTGTCATGCCATCCGTAAGATGCTTTTCTGTGACTGGTG
AGTACTCAACCAAGTCATTCTGAGAATAGTGTATGCGGCGACCGAGTTGCTCTTGCCCGGCGTCAATACG
GGATAATACCGCGCCACATAGCAGAACTTTAAAAGTGCTCATCATTGGAAAACGTTCTTCGGGGCGAAAA
CTCTCAAGGATCTTACCGCTGTTGAGATCCAGTTCGATGTAACCCACTCGTGCACCCAACTGATCTTCAG
CATCTTTTACTTTCACCAGCGTTTCTGGGTGAGCAAAAACAGGAAGGCAAAATGCCGCAAAAAAGGGAAT
AAGGGCGACACGGAAATGTTGAATACTCATACTCTTCCTTTTTCAATATTATTGAAGCATTTATCAGGGT
TATTGTCTCATGAGCGGATACATATTTGAATGTATTTAGAAAAATAAACAAATAGGGGTTCCGCGCACAT
TTCCCCGAAAAGTGCCACCTG
[124 nt withheld, positions 4362-4485]
C
[91 nt withheld, positions 4487-4577]
A
[49 nt withheld, positions 4579-4627]
CCTTTGACGTTGGAGTCCACGTTCTTT
[37 nt withheld, positions 4655-4691]
ACCCTATCTCGGTCTATTCTTTTGATTTATAAGGGATTTTGCCGATTTCGGCCTATTGGTTAAAAAATGA
GCTGATTTAACAAAAATTTAACGCGAATTTTAACAAAATATTAACGCTTACAATTTGCCATTCGCCATTC
AGGCTGCGCAACTGTTGGGAAGGGCGATCGGTGCGGGCCTCTTCGCTATTACGCCAGCCCAAGCTACCAT
GATAAGTAAGTAATATTAAGGTACGGGAGGTACTTGGAGCGGCCGC
