Features (pLannotate 1.2.2; 21 found; start..end, strand, type, name):
     78..210     +  intron         chimeric intron: chimera between introns from human β-globin and immunoglobulin heavy chain genes
    270..986     +  CDS            Citrine: Citrine is a basic (constitutively fluorescent) yellow fluorescent protein published in 2001, derived from Aequorea victoria. It has moderate acid sensitivity.
   1161..1282    -  polyA_signal   SV40 poly(A) signal: SV40 polyadenylation signal
   1305..1373    -  CDS            large T antigen (fragment): large T antigen from SV40 (simian virus 40)
   1389..1521    +  CDS            TcR (fragment): tetracycline efflux protein; tet; confers resistance to tetracycline
   1701..2289    -  rep_origin     ori: high-copy-number ColE1/pMB1/pBR322/pUC origin of replication
   2460..3320    -  CDS            AmpR: β-lactamase; bla; confers resistance to ampicillin, carbenicillin, and related antibiotics
   3321..3425    -  promoter       AmpR promoter: bla
   3452..3880    +  rep_origin     f1 ori (sequence partly withheld): f1 bacteriophage origin of replication; arrow indicates direction of (+) strand synthesis
   3912..3979    -  CDS            lacZα (fragment): LacZα fragment of β-galactosidase; lacZ fragment
   4038..4086    +  polyA_signal   poly(A) signal: synthetic polyadenylation signal
   4100..4191    +  misc_feature   pause site: RNA polymerase II transcriptional pause signal from the human α2 globin gene
   4229..4247    -  rep_origin     f1 ori (fragment): f1 bacteriophage origin of replication; arrow indicates direction of (+) strand synthesis
   4252..4407    -  CDS            lacZα (fragment): LacZα fragment of β-galactosidase; lacZ fragment
   4415..4433    +  promoter       T7 promoter: promoter for bacteriophage T7 RNA polymerase
   4442..4465    -  misc_feature   MCS (fragment): pBluescript multiple cloning site
   4481..4499    -  promoter       T3 promoter: promoter for bacteriophage T3 RNA polymerase
   4544..4560    -  protein_bind   lac operator: The lac repressor binds to the lac operator to inhibit transcription in E. coli. This inhibition can be relieved by adding lactose or isopropyl-β-D-thiogalactopyranoside (IPTG). lac repressor encoded by lacI
   4568..4598    -  promoter       lac promoter: promoter for the E. coli lac operon
   4613..4634    -  protein_bind   CAP binding site: CAP binding activates transcription in the presence of cAMP. E. coli catabolite activator protein
   4802..4947    +  promoter       HSV TK promoter: herpes simplex virus thymidine kinase promoter
>Addgene plasmid #130518 | pTK_BsmBI_LacZ_Citrine_Nanotag_17 | addgene full sequence | sequence record 257557 | Addgene NGS Result
CAGCGTCAACAGCGTGCCGCAGATCCCAAGCTTGCGGCCGCTTAAGCTGCAGAAGTTGGTCGTGAGGCAC
TGGGCAGGTAAGTATCAAGGTTACAAGACAGGTTTAAGGAGACCAATAGAAACTGGGCTTGTCGAGACAG
AGAAGACTCTTGCGTTTCTGATAGGCACCTATTGGTCTTACTGACATCCACTTTGCCTTTCTCTCCACAG
GTGTCCACTCCCAGGTTCAATACAGCTCTTAAGCGGCCGCAAGCTAGCTTGCCGCCACCATGGTGAGCAA
GGGCGAGGAGCTGTTCACCGGGGTGGTGCCCATCCTGGTCGAGCTGGACGGCGACGTAAACGGCCACAAG
TTCAGCGTGTCCGGCGAGGGCGAGGGCGATGCCACCTACGGCAAGCTGACCCTGAAGTTCATCTGCACCA
CCGGCAAGCTGCCCGTGCCCTGGCCCACCCTCGTGACCACCTTCGGCTACGGCCTGATGTGCTTCGCCCG
CTACCCCGACCACATGAAGCAGCACGACTTCTTCAAGTCCGCCATGCCCGAAGGCTACGTCCAGGAGCGC
ACCATCTTCTTCAAGGACGACGGCAACTACAAGACCCGCGCCGAGGTGAAGTTCGAGGGCGACACCCTGG
TGAACCGCATCGAGCTGAAGGGCATCGACTTCAAGGAGGACGGCAACATCCTGGGGCACAAGCTGGAGTA
CAACTACAACAGCCACAACGTCTATATCATGGCCGACAAGCAGAAGAACGGCATCAAGGTGAACTTCAAG
ATCCGCCACAACATCGAGGACGGCAGCGTGCAGCTCGCCGACCACTACCAGCAGAACACCCCCATCGGCG
ACGGCCCCGTGCTGCTGCCCGACAACCACTACCTGAGCTACCAGTCCGCCCTGAGCAAAGACCCCAACGA
GAAGCGCGATCACATGGTCCTGCTGGAGTTCGTGACCGCCGCCGGGATCACTCTCGGCATGGACGAGCTG
TACAAGTGAGCCTCTAGACTCCCTCAGCGGCGCGCCACCAAGTCAGTGATTGCGCGAGCGATGTTGGAGT
GCTCCTACTGCAGGTACGAAGGTCTTATCGGATCGCCCGAACACCACACAGTGACCTTGAGATCTCACGT
GTCTAGAGTCGGGGCGGCCGGCCGCTTCGAGCAGACATGATAAGATACATTGATGAGTTTGGACAAACCA
CAACTAGAATGCAGTGAAAAAAATGCTTTATTTGTGAAATTTGTGATGCTATTGCTTTATTTGTAACCAT
TATAAGCTGCAATAAACAAGTTAACAACAACAATTGCATTCATTTTATGTTTCAGGTTCAGGGGGAGGTG
TGGGAGGTTTTTTAAAGCAAGTAAAACCTCTACAAATGTGGTAAAATCGATAAGGATCCGTCGACCGATG
CCCTTGAGAGCCTTCAACCCAGTCAGCTCCTTCCGGTGGGCGCGGGGCATGACTATCGTCGCCGCACTTA
TGACTGTCTTCTTTATCATGCAACTCGTAGGACAGGTGCCGGCAGCGCTCTTCCGCTTCCTCGCTCACTG
ACTCGCTGCGCTCGGTCGTTCGGCTGCGGCGAGCGGTATCAGCTCACTCAAAGGCGGTAATACGGTTATC
CACAGAATCAGGGGATAACGCAGGAAAGAACATGTGAGCAAAAGGCCAGCAAAAGGCCAGGAACCGTAAA
AAGGCCGCGTTGCTGGCGTTTTTCCATAGGCTCCGCCCCCCTGACGAGCATCACAAAAATCGACGCTCAA
GTCAGAGGTGGCGAAACCCGACAGGACTATAAAGATACCAGGCGTTTCCCCCTGGAAGCTCCCTCGTGCG
CTCTCCTGTTCCGACCCTGCCGCTTACCGGATACCTGTCCGCCTTTCTCCCTTCGGGAAGCGTGGCGCTT
TCTCATAGCTCACGCTGTAGGTATCTCAGTTCGGTGTAGGTCGTTCGCTCCAAGCTGGGCTGTGTGCACG
AACCCCCCGTTCAGCCCGACCGCTGCGCCTTATCCGGTAACTATCGTCTTGAGTCCAACCCGGTAAGACA
CGACTTATCGCCACTGGCAGCAGCCACTGGTAACAGGATTAGCAGAGCGAGGTATGTAGGCGGTGCTACA
GAGTTCTTGAAGTGGTGGCCTAACTACGGCTACACTAGAAGAACAGTATTTGGTATCTGCGCTCTGCTGA
AGCCAGTTACCTTCGGAAAAAGAGTTGGTAGCTCTTGATCCGGCAAACAAACCACCGCTGGTAGCGGTGG
TTTTTTTGTTTGCAAGCAGCAGATTACGCGCAGAAAAAAAGGATCTCAAGAAGATCCTTTGATCTTTTCT
ACGGGGTCTGACGCTCAGTGGAACGAAAACTCACGTTAAGGGATTTTGGTCATGAGATTATCAAAAAGGA
TCTTCACCTAGATCCTTTTAAATTAAAAATGAAGTTTTAAATCAATCTAAAGTATATATGAGTAAACTTG
GTCTGACAGTTACCAATGCTTAATCAGTGAGGCACCTATCTCAGCGATCTGTCTATTTCGTTCATCCATA
GTTGCCTGACTCCCCGTCGTGTAGATAACTACGATACGGGAGGGCTTACCATCTGGCCCCAGTGCTGCAA
TGATACCGCGAGACCCACGCTCACCGGCTCCAGATTTATCAGCAATAAACCAGCCAGCCGGAAGGGCCGA
GCGCAGAAGTGGTCCTGCAACTTTATCCGCCTCCATCCAGTCTATTAATTGTTGCCGGGAAGCTAGAGTA
AGTAGTTCGCCAGTTAATAGTTTGCGCAACGTTGTTGCCATTGCTACAGGCATCGTGGTGTCACGCTCGT
CGTTTGGTATGGCTTCATTCAGCTCCGGTTCCCAACGATCAAGGCGAGTTACATGATCCCCCATGTTGTG
CAAAAAAGCGGTTAGCTCCTTCGGTCCTCCGATCGTTGTCAGAAGTAAGTTGGCCGCAGTGTTATCACTC
ATGGTTATGGCAGCACTGCATAATTCTCTTACTGTCATGCCATCCGTAAGATGCTTTTCTGTGACTGGTG
AGTACTCAACCAAGTCATTCTGAGAATAGTGTATGCGGCGACCGAGTTGCTCTTGCCCGGCGTCAATACG
GGATAATACCGCGCCACATAGCAGAACTTTAAAAGTGCTCATCATTGGAAAACGTTCTTCGGGGCGAAAA
CTCTCAAGGATCTTACCGCTGTTGAGATCCAGTTCGATGTAACCCACTCGTGCACCCAACTGATCTTCAG
CATCTTTTACTTTCACCAGCGTTTCTGGGTGAGCAAAAACAGGAAGGCAAAATGCCGCAAAAAAGGGAAT
AAGGGCGACACGGAAATGTTGAATACTCATACTCTTCCTTTTTCAATATTATTGAAGCATTTATCAGGGT
TATTGTCTCATGAGCGGATACATATTTGAATGTATTTAGAAAAATAAACAAATAGGGGTTCCGCGCACAT
TTCCCCGAAAAGTGCCACCTG
[124 nt withheld, positions 3452-3575]
C
[91 nt withheld, positions 3577-3667]
A
[49 nt withheld, positions 3669-3717]
CCTTTGACGTTGGAGTCCACGTTCTTT
[37 nt withheld, positions 3745-3781]
ACCCTATCTCGGTCTATTCTTTTGATTTATAAGGGATTTTGCCGATTTCGGCCTATTGGTTAAAAAATGA
GCTGATTTAACAAAAATTTAACGCGAATTTTAACAAAATATTAACGCTTACAATTTGCCATTCGCCATTC
AGGCTGCGCAACTGTTGGGAAGGGCGATCGGTGCGGGCCTCTTCGCTATTACGCCAGCCCAAGCTACCAT
GATAAGTAAGTAATATTAAGGTACGGGAGGTACTTGGAGCGGCCGCAATAAAATATCTTTATTTTCATTA
CATCTGTGTGTTGGTTTTTTGTGTGAATCGATAGTACTAACATACGCTCTCCATCAAAACAAAACGAAAC
AAAACAAACTAGCAAAATAGGCTGTCCCCAGTGCAAGTGCAGGTGCCAGAACATTTCTCTATCGATAGGT
ACCGAGCTCGAGTTGCCAGGGAGACGGGCGCCGCTACAGGGCGCGTCCCATTCGCCATTCAGGCTGCGCA
ACTGTTGGGAAGGGCGATCGGTGCGGGCCTCTTCGCTATTACGCCAGCTGGCGAAAGGGGGATGTGCTGC
AAGGCGATTAAGTTGGGTAACGCCAGGGTTTTCCCAGTCACGACGTTGTAAAACGACGGCCAGTGAGCGC
GCGTAATACGACTCACTATAGGGCGAATTGGGTACCGGGCCCCCCCTCGAGGTCCTCCAGCTTTTGTTCC
CTTTAGTGAGGGTTAATTGCGCGCTTGGCGTAATCATGGTCATAGCTGTTTCCTGTGTGAAATTGTTATC
CGCTCACAATTCCACACAACATACGAGCCGGAAGCATAAAGTGTAAAGCCTGGGGTGCCTAATGAGTGAG
CTAACTCACATTAATTGCGTTGCGCTCACTGCCCGCTTTCCACCGGTCGTCTCCTGTTGGCTAGCCCGGG
CTCGAGATCTGCGATCTAAGTAAGCTTGCTGCTTCATCCCCGTGGCCCGTTGCTCGCGTTTGCTGGCGGT
GTCCCCGGAAGAAATATATTTGCATGTCTTTAGTTCTATGATGACACAAACCCCGCCCAGCGTCTTGTCA
TTGGCGAATTCGAACACGCAGATGCAGTCGGGGCGGCGCGGTCCCAGGTCCACTTCGCATATTAAGGTGA
CGCGTGTGGCCTCGAACACCGAGCGACCCTGCAGCGACCCGCTTAA
